>Addgene plasmid #162149 | pBEL2063 | addgene full sequence | sequence record 342018 | Addgene NGS Result
ACCCGCCACCAGATGGGCATTAAACGAGTATCCCGGCAGCAGGGGATCATTTTGCGCTTCAGCCATACTT
TTCATACTCCCGCCATTCAGAGAAGAAACCAATTGTCCATATTGCATCAGACATTGCCGTCACTGCGTCT
TTTACTGGCTCTTCTCGCTAACCAAACCGGTAACCCCGCTTATTAAAAGCATTCTGTAACAAAGCGGGAC
CAAAGCCATGACAAAAACGCGTAACAAAAGTGTCTATAATCACGGCAGAAAAGTCCACATTGATTATTTG
CACGGCGTCACACTTTGCTATGCCATAGCATTTTTATCCATAAGATTAGCGGATCCTACCTGACGCTTTT
TATCGCAACTCTCTACTGTTTCTCCATACCCGTTTTTTTGGGCTAGCCGAAGGGTGAATTATGGAGCAGT
CTGTGGCGAATTTAGTCGATATGCGCGATGTCAGTTTTACGCGTGGCAATCGCTGCATCTTCGATAATAT
TTCCCTGACCGTGCCGCGAGGGAAGATCACGGCGATCATGGGGCCATCGGGCATCGGTAAAACGACGCTA
CTCCGTCTGATTGGCGGGCAAATCGCACCAGATCATGGTGAGATCCTTTTCGATGGTGAGAATATTCCGG
CGATGTCTCGTTCGCGCCTGTATACAGTGCGCAAACGGATGAGCATGTTATTTCAGTCCGGGGCGTTGTT
CACTGATATGAACGTATTTGACAACGTCGCCTATCCACTGCGCGAACATACCCAACTTCCCGCGCCATTG
TTGCATAGTACGGTGATGATGAAGCTGGAGGCCGTGGGGCTGCGTGGAGCGGCTAAACTAATGCCTTCTG
AACTTTCCGGTGGGATGGCGCGGCGTGCAGCGCTGGCGCGTGCGATTGCGCTGGAGCCGGATCTCATCAT
GTTTGATGAACCTTTTGTTGGGCAAGATCCCATCACCATGGGCGTACTGGTGAAGCTGATTTCTGAGCTG
AACAGCGCGCTGGGCGTGACTTGTGTGGTGGTTTCTCACGATGTGCCGGAAGTGTTAAGTATTGCGGATC
ACGCCTGGATCCTGGCGGACAAAAAAATTGTCGCTCATGGCAGTGCCCAGGCGTTGCAGGCGAATCCTGA
TCCGCGCGTACGTCAGTTTCTGGACGGGATAGCTGACGGGCCTGTTCCGTTCCGCTATCCTGCCGGCGAT
TATCACGCTGATCTTTTACCAGGGAGTTAAGCCACTCATGCATCACCACCATCACCATCAGCATCAACAC
GAAAATCTGTATTTTCAGGGGATGCTGTTAAATGCGCTGGCGTCGCTCGGACATAAAGGGATTAAAACCC
TGAGAACGTTCGGGCGGGCCGGGTTAATGTTATTCAATGCGCTGGTCGGCAAACCGGAATTTCGCAAACA
TGCGCCGCTGCTGGTGCGCCAGCTCTATAATGTCGGCGTCCTGTCGATGCTGATTATTGTGGTTTCTGGC
GTGTTCATCGGAATGGTGTTGGGGCTGCAAGGTTATCTGGTTCTGACCACTTATAGTGCGGAAACCAGTC
TGGGTATGCTGGTGGCGTTATCGCTACTGCGTGAATAGGGGCCGGTGGTTGCCGCGTTGTTGTTTGCCGG
GCGTGCTGGTTCGGCGCTAACCGCAGAAATCGGCCTGATGCGCGCTACAGAGCAACTCTCCAGTATGGAG
ATGATGGCGGTGGATCCGCTGCGTCGGGTTATTTCTCCCCGTTTCTGGGCTGGGGTTATTTCATTACCAC
TGTTGACGGTTATTTTCGTCGCCGTGGGGATCTGGGGCGGATCTCTGGTCGGCGTCAGTTGGAAAGGCAT
TGATAGCGGGTTCTTCTGGTCGGCAATGCAAAATGCCGTCGACTGGCGTATGGATCTGGTCAACTGTCTG
ATTAAGAGCGTGGTGTTCGCCATCACGGTGACGTGGATTTCGTTGTTTAACGGCTACGACGCCATCCCGA
CGTCTGCCGGGATTAGCCGGGCAACCACTCGCACCGTTGTCCACTCGTCTCTGGCTGTTCTGGGGCTGGA
TTTTGTGCTGACCGCATTGATGTTTGGGAATTGAGTTCATGCAAACGAAAAAAAATGAAATTTGGGTGGG
TATCTTTTTATTAGCAGCACTGCTGGCGGCGCTGTTTGTTTGCCTGAAGGCGGCGAACGTGACGTCCATA
CGTACTGAACCGACCTACACGCTTTATGCGACGTTCGATAACATTGGCGGCCTGAAAGCGCGCTCTCCGG
TCAGTATTGGTGGCGTTGTTGTGGGTCGGGTGGCGGATATTACGCTGGACCCGAAAACCTATCTGCCGCG
CGTAACGCTGGAAATTGAACAACGTTATAACCACATTCCAGATACCAGTTCGCTGAGCATTCGTACTTCC
GGCCTGCTGGGGGAACAATATCTGGCATTAAACGTCGGTTTTGAAGACCCGGAACTGGGGACTGCTATCC
TGAAGGATGGCGATACAATTCAGGACACTAAGTCTGCGATGGTGCTGGAAGATCTCATTGGTCAGTTCCT
TTACGGTAGTAAAGGCGATGACAATAAGAATAGTGGCGATGCGCCAGCTGCTGCGCCAGGTAATAATGAA
ACCACTGAACCTGTGGGTACAACGAAATAATTTCAGGAGAACCGACGC
[633 nt withheld, positions 2639-3271]
TAATGAGCGAGTCACTGAGCTGGATGCAGACGGGTGACACGCTGGCGTTATCCGGAGAGCTGGATCAGGA
CGTTTTGCTACCGCTTTGGGAAATGCGTGAGGAAGCGGTGAAGGGGATTACCTGCATCGATCTTAGCCGT
GTCTCCCGCGTGGATACGGGGGGACTGGCACTGCTGCTCCATCTTATCGATCTGGCGAAAAAGCAGGGCA
ACAATGTGACGCTTCAGGGGGTAAACGACAAAGTGTATACCCTGGCGAAATTGTATAATTTGCCTGCTGA
TGTTCTGCCTCGTTAAGGTACCAAATTCCAGAAAAGAGACGCTGAAAAGCGTCTTTTTTCGTTTTGGTCC
TGGTCTGAGGAATGGTTGTAAGCTTGGCTGTTTTGGCGGATGAGAGAAGATTTTCAGCCTGATACAGATT
AAATCAGAACGCAGAAGCGGTCTGATAAAACAGAATTTGCCTGGCGGCAGTAGCGCGGTGGTCCCACCTG
ACCCCATGCCGAACTCAGAAGTGAAACGCCGTAGCGCCGATGGTAGTGTGGGGTCTCCCCATGCGAGAGT
AGGGAACTGCCAGGCATCAAATAAAACGAAAGGCTCAGTCGAAAGACTGGGCCTTTCGTTTTATCTGTTG
TTTGTCGGTGAACGCTCTCCTGAGTAGGACAAATCCGCCGGGAGCGGATTTGAACGTTGCGAAGCAACGG
CCCGGAGGGTGGCGGGCAGGACGCCCGCCATAAACTGCCAGGCATCAAATTAAGCAGAAGGCCATCCTGA
CGGATGGCCTTTTTGCGTTTCTACAAACTCTTTTGTTTATTTTTCTAAATACATTCAAATATGTATCCGC
TCATGAGACAATAACCCTGATAAATGCTTCAATAATATTGAAAAAGGAAGAGTATGAGTATTCAACATTT
CCGTGTCGCCCTTATTCCCTTTTTTGCGGCATTTTGCCTTCCTGTTTTTGCTCACCCAGAAACGCTGGTG
AAAGTAAAAGATGCTGAAGATCAGTTGGGTGCACGAGTGGGTTACATCGAACTGGATCTCAACAGCGGTA
AGATCCTTGAGAGTTTTCGCCCCGAAGAACGTTTTCCAATGATGAGCACTTTTAAAGTTCTGCTATGTGG
CGCGGTATTATCCCGTGTTGACGCCGGGCAAGAGCAACTCGGTCGCCGCATACACTATTCTCAGAATGAC
TTGGTTGAGTACTCACCAGTCACAGAAAAGCATCTTACGGATGGCATGACAGTAAGAGAATTATGCAGTG
CTGCCATAACCATGAGTGATAACACTGCGGCCAACTTACTTCTGACAACGATCGGAGGACCGAAGGAGCT
AACCGCTTTTTTGCACAACATGGGGGATCATGTAACTCGCCTTGATCGTTGGGAACCGGAGCTGAATGAA
GCCATACCAAACGACGAGCGTGACACCACGATGCCTGCAGCAATGGCAACAACGTTGCGCAAACTATTAA
CTGGCGAACTACTTACTCTAGCTTCCCGGCAACAATTAATAGACTGGATGGAGGCGGATAAAGTTGCAGG
ACCACTTCTGCGCTCGGCCCTTCCGGCTGGCTGGTTTATTGCTGATAAATCTGGAGCCGGTGAGCGTGGG
TCTCGCGGTATCATTGCAGCACTGGGGCCAGATGGTAAGCCCTCCCGTATCGTAGTTATCTACACGACGG
GGAGTCAGGCAACTATGGATGAACGAAATAGACAGATCGCTGAGATAGGTGCCTCACTGATTAAGCATTG
GTAACTGTCAGACCAAGTTTACTCATATATACTTTAGATTGATT
[125 nt withheld, positions 5066-5190]
C
[141 nt withheld, positions 5192-5332]
CCTTTGACGTTGGAGTCCACGTTCTTT
[37 nt withheld, positions 5360-5396]
ACCCTATCTCGGGCTATTCTTTTGATTTATAAGGGATTTTGCCGATTTCGGCCTATTGGTTAAAAAATGA
GCTGATTTAACAAAAATTTAACGCGAATTTTAACAAAATATTAACGTTTACAATTTAAAAGGATCTAGGT
GAAGATCCTTTTTGATAATCTCATGACCAAAATCCCTTAACGTGAGTTTTCGTTCCACTGAGCGTCAGAC
CCCGTAGAAAAGATCAAAGGATCTTCTTGAGATCCTTTTTTTCTGCGCGTAATCTGCTGCTTGCAAACAA
AAAAACCACCGCTACCAGCGGTGGTTTGTTTGCCGGATCAAGAGCTACCAACTCTTTTTCCGAAGGTAAC
TGGCTCAGCAGAGCGCAGATACCAAATACTGTCCTTCTAGTGTAGCCGTAGTTAGGCCACCACTTCAAGA
ACTCTGTAGCACCGCCTACATACCTCGCTCTGCTAATCCTGTTACCAGTGGCTGCTGCCAGTGGCGATAA
GTCGTGTCTTACCGGGTTGGACTCAAGACGATAGTTACCGGATAAGGCGCAGCGGTCGGGCTGAACGGGG
GGTTCGTGCACACAGCCCAGCTTGGAGCGAACGACCTACACCGAACTGAGATACCTACAGCGTGAGCTAT
GAGAAAGCGCCACGCTTCCCGAAGGGAGAAAGGCGGACAGGTATCCGGTAAGCGGCAGGGTCGGAACAGG
AGAGCGCACGAGGGAGCTTCCAGGGGGAAACGCCTGGTATCTTTATAGTCCTGTCGGGTTTCGCCACCTC
TGACTTGAGCGTCGATTTTTGTGATGCTCGTCAGGGGGGCGGAGCCTATGGAAAAACGCCAGCAACGCGG
CCTTTTTACGGTTCCTGGCCTTTTGCTGGCCTTTTGCTCACATGTTCTTTCCTGCGTTATCCCCTGATTC
TGTGGATAACCGTATTACCGCCTTTGAGTGAGCTGATACCGCTCGCCGCAGCCGAACGACCGAGCGCAGC
GAGTCAGTGAGCGAGGAAGCGGAAGAGCGCCTGATGCGGTATTTTCTCCTTACGCATCTGTGCGGTATTT
CACACCGCATAGGGTCATGGCTGCGCCCCGACACCCGCCAACACCCGCTGACGCGCCCTGACGGGCTTGT
CTGCTCCCGGCATCCGCTTACAGACAAGCTGTGACCGTCTCCGGGAGCTGCATGTGTCAGAGGTTTTCAC
CGTCATCACCGAAACGCGCGAGGCAGAAGGAGATGGCGCCCAACAGTCCCCCGGCCACGGGGCCTGCCAC
CATACCCACGCCGAAACAAGCGCTCATGAGCCCGAAGTGGCGAGCCCGATCTTCCCCATCGGTGATGTCG
GCGATATAGGCGCCAGCAACCGCACCTGTGGCGCCGGTGATGCCGGCCACGATGCGTCCGGCGTAGAGGA
TCTGCTCATGTTTGACAGCTTATCATCGATGCATAATGTGCCTGTCAAATGGACGAAGCAGGGATTCTGC
AAACCCTATGCTACTCCGTCAAGCCGTCAATTGTCTGATTCGTTACCAATTATGACAACTTGACGGCTAC
ATCATTCACTTTTTCTTCACAACCGGCACGGAACTCGCTCGGGCTGGCCCCGGTGCATTTTTTAAATACC
CGCGAGAAATAGAGTTGATCGTCAAAACCAACATTGCGACCGACGGTGGCGATAGGCATCCGGGTGGTGC
TCAAAAGCAGCTTCGCCTGGCTGATACGTTGGTCCTCGCGCCAGCTTAAGACGCTAATCCCTAACTGCTG
GCGGAAAAGATGTGACAGACGCGACGGCGACAAGCAAACATGCTGTGCGACGCTGGCGATATCAAAATTG
CTGTCTGCCAGGTGATCGCTGATGTACTGACAAGCCTCGCGTACCCGATTATCCATCGGTGGATGGAGCG
ACTCGTTAATCGCTTCCATGCGCCGCAGTAACAATTGCTCAAGCAGATTTATCGCCAGCAGCTCCGAATA
GCGCCCTTCCCCTTGCCCGGCGTTAATGATTTGCCCAAACAGGTCGCTGAAATGCGGCTGGTGCGCTTCA
TCCGGGCGAAAGAACCCCGTATTGGCAAATATTGACGGCCAGTTAAGCCATTCATGCCAGTAGGCGCGCG
GACGAAAGTAAACCCACTGGTGATACCATTCGCGAGCCTCCGGATGACGACCGTAGTGATGAATCTCTCC
TGGCGGGAACAGCAAAATATCACCCGGTCGGCAAACAAATTCTCGTCCCTGATTTTTCACCACCCCCTGA
CCGCGAATGGTGAGATTGAGAATATAACCTTTCATTCCCAGCGGTCGGTCGATAAAAAAATCGAGATAAC
CGTTGGCCTCAATCGGCGTTAA
Features (pLannotate 1.2.2; 18 found; start..end, strand, type, name):
     93..377     +  promoter       araBAD promoter: araBAD; promoter of the L-arabinose operon of E. coli; the araC regulatory gene is transcribed in the opposite direction (Guzman et al., 1995)
    411..1217    +  CDS            mlaF: MLAF_ECOLI - Also known as yrbF. Experimental evidence at protein level: Swiss-Prot protein existence level 1. Part of the ABC transporter complex MlaFEDB, which is involved in a phospholipid transport pathway that maintains lipid asymmetry in the outer membrane by retrograde trafficking of phospholipids from the outer membrane to the inner membrane. Responsible for energy coupling to the transport system. From Escherichia coli (strain K12).
   1282..2061    +  CDS            mlaE: MLAE_ECOLI - Also known as yrbE. Experimental evidence at protein level: Swiss-Prot protein existence level 1. Part of the ABC transporter complex MlaFEDB, which is involved in a phospholipid transport pathway that maintains lipid asymmetry in the outer membrane by retrograde trafficking of phospholipids from the outer membrane to the inner membrane. Probably responsible for the translocation of the substrate across the membrane. From Escherichia coli (strain K12).
   2069..2617    +  CDS            mlaD: MLAD_ECOLI - Also known as yrbD. Experimental evidence at protein level: Swiss-Prot protein existence level 1. Part of the ABC transporter complex MlaFEDB, which is involved in a phospholipid transport pathway that maintains lipid asymmetry in the outer membrane by retrograde trafficking of phospholipids from the outer membrane to the inner membrane (PubMed:19383799, PubMed:27529189). MlaD functions in substrate binding with strong affinity for phospholipids and modulates ATP hydrolytic activity of the complex (PubMed:27529189). From Escherichia coli (strain K12).
   2639..3271    +  CDS            mlaC (sequence withheld): MLAC_ECOLI - Also known as yrbC. Experimental evidence at protein level: Swiss-Prot protein existence level 1. Involved in a phospholipid transport pathway that maintains lipid asymmetry in the outer membrane by retrograde trafficking of phospholipids from the outer membrane to the inner membrane. May transfer phospholipid across the periplasmic space and deliver it to the MlaFEDB complex at the inner membrane. From Escherichia coli (strain K12).
   3274..3564    +  CDS            mlaB: MLAB_ECOLI - Also known as yrbB. Experimental evidence at protein level: Swiss-Prot protein existence level 1. Part of the ABC transporter complex MlaFEDB, which is involved in a phospholipid transport pathway that maintains lipid asymmetry in the outer membrane by retrograde trafficking of phospholipids from the outer membrane to the inner membrane (PubMed:19383799, PubMed:27529189). MlaB plays critical roles in both the assembly and activity of the complex. May act by modulating MlaF structure and stability (PubMed:27529189). From Escherichia coli (strain K12).
   3730..3845    +  ncRNA          5S rRNA: Accession: RF00001 - 5S ribosomal RNA
   3849..3935    +  terminator     rrnB T1 terminator: Escherichia coli rrnB; transcription terminator T1 from the E. coli rrnB gene
   4027..4054    +  terminator     rrnB T2 terminator: transcription terminator T2 from the E. coli rrnB gene
   4073..4164    +  promoter       AmpR promoter: bla
   4165..5025    +  CDS            AmpR: β-lactamase; bla; confers resistance to ampicillin, carbenicillin, and related antibiotics
   5067..5447    +  rep_origin     M13 ori (sequence partly withheld): M13 bacteriophage origin of replication; arrow indicates direction of (+) strand synthesis
   5633..6220    +  rep_origin     ori: high-copy-number ColE1/pMB1/pBR322/pUC origin of replication
   6406..6457    -  misc_feature   bom (fragment): basis of mobility region from pBR322
   6573..6612    -  CDS            rop (fragment): Rop protein, which maintains plasmids at low copy number; rop
   6613..6798    -  CDS            TcR (fragment): tetracycline efflux protein; tet; confers resistance to tetracycline
   6808..6826    +  promoter       tet promoter (fragment): E. coli promoter for tetracycline efflux protein gene
   6916..66      -  CDS            araC (across the origin): L-arabinose regulatory protein; araC
