[The description below was written by a language model from this plasmid's Addgene catalogue record and pLannotate feature annotations shown in this document.]
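Description:
pBEL2063 is a bacterial expression plasmid built on the pBAD-His backbone that carries the Escherichia coli mlaFEDCB operon for arabinose-inducible expression. It is propagated in E. coli from a high-copy ColE1/pMB1-type origin and selected with ampicillin through the β-lactamase (AmpR) gene. An M13 phage origin is also present, along with short, presumably non-functional remnants of pBR322 (fragments of bom, rop, the tetracycline resistance gene and its promoter). The araC regulator gene is encoded divergently from the araBAD promoter, so transcription of the insert is repressed in the absence of L-arabinose and activated when it is added. The rrnB T1 and T2 terminators, preceded by a 5S rRNA segment, lie downstream of the operon.

The insert, assembled by Gibson cloning, encodes mlaF, mlaE, mlaD, mlaC and mlaB in order as a single transcription unit. MlaF, E, D and B form the inner-membrane ABC transporter complex involved in retrograde phospholipid trafficking that maintains outer-membrane lipid asymmetry, while MlaC is the periplasmic component thought to shuttle lipid to the complex. According to the record, MlaE carries a 6xHis tag, useful for affinity purification or detection, and residue Leu99 is replaced by Bpa (p-benzoyl-phenylalanine), a photoactivatable unnatural amino acid. Such substitutions are normally encoded by an amber stop codon and require a separately supplied orthogonal tRNA/synthetase pair, which is not annotated on this plasmid. The record does not describe the codon used. The stated purpose is in vivo crosslinking, using UV activation of Bpa at this position in MlaE to capture nearby molecules such as bound substrate or neighbouring subunits.
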