Addgene plasmid #162149: pBEL2063
Purpose: Expression plasmid for MlaE Leu99Bpa mutant for in vivo crosslinking
Depositing lab: Gira Bhabha & Damian Ekiert. Depositing organization: NYU Grossman School of Medicine. Publication: Structure of bacterial phospholipid transporter MlaFEDB with substrate bound. Coudray N, Isom GL, MacRae MR, Saiduddin MN, Bhabha G, Ekiert DC. Elife. 2020 Nov 25;9. pii: 62518. doi: 10.7554/eLife.62518. PubMed 33236984.
Backbone
  Vector backbone: pBAD-His
  Vector type: Bacterial Expression
Growth in bacteria
  Bacterial resistance: Ampicillin, 100 μg/mL
  Growth temperature: 37°C
  Growth strain: DH5alpha
  Copy number: High Copy
Gene/Insert
  Gene/Insert name: MlaFEDCB
  Species: E. coli
  Mutation: MlaF-(6xHis-MlaE, Leu99Bpa)-MlaD-MlaC-MlaB
  Cloning method: Gibson Cloning
Terms and licenses: Academic/Nonprofit Terms; Industry Terms: Not Available to Industry
Depositor comments: Please visit https://www.biorxiv.org/content/10.1101/2020.06.02.129247v2 for bioRxiv preprint.
How to cite: pBEL2063 was a gift from Gira Bhabha & Damian Ekiert (Addgene plasmid # 162149 ; http://n2t.net/addgene:162149 ; RRID:Addgene_162149)
